Addgene plasmid #230712: AiP1779 - pAAV-AiE2494m-minBG-SYFP2-WPRE3-BGHpA
Purpose: AiE2494m is an enhancer sequence, designed to drive AAV-mediated transgene expression in specific populations of brain cells
Depositing lab: Allen Institute for Brain Science & Bosiljka Tasic. Depositing organization: Allen Institute. Publication: A suite of enhancer AAVs and transgenic mouse lines for genetic access to cortical cell types. Ben-Simon Y, Hooper M, Narayan S, Daigle TL, Dwivedi D, Way SW, Oster A, Stafford DA, Mich JK, Taormina MJ, Martinez RA, Opitz-Araya X, Roth JR, Alexander JR, Allen S, Amster A, Arbuckle J, Ayala A, Baker PM, Bakken TE, Barcelli T, Barta S, Bendrick J, Bertagnolli D, Bielstein C, Bishwakarma P, Bowlus J, Boyer G, Brouner K, Casian B, Casper T, Chakka AB, Chakrabarty R, Chance RK, Chavan S, Clark M, Colbert K, Collman F, Daniel S, Departee M, DiValentin P, Donadio N, Dotson N, Egdorf T, Fliss T, Gabitto M, Garcia J, Gary A, Gasperini M, Gloe J, Goldy J, Gore BB, Graybuck L, Greisman N, Haeseleer F, Halterman C, Haradon Z, Hastings SD, Helback O, Ho W, Hockemeyer D, Huang C, Huff S, Hunker A, Johansen N, Jones D, Juneau Z, Kalmbach B, Kannan M, Khem S, Kussick E, Kutsal R, Larsen R, Lee C, Lee AY, Leibly M, Lenz GH, Li S, Liang E, Lusk N, Madigan Z, Malloy J, Malone J, McCue R, Melchor J, Mollenkopf T, Moosman S, Morin E, Newman D, Ng L, Ngo K, Omstead V, Otto S, Oyama A, Pena N, Pham T, Phillips E, Pom CA, Potekhina L, Ransford S, Ray PL, Rette D, Reynoldson C, Rimorin C, Rocha D, Ruiz A, Sanchez REA, Sawyer L, Sedeno-Cortes A, Sevigny JP, Shapovalova N, Shepard N, Shulga L, Sigler AR, Siverts L, Soliman S, Somasundaram S, Staats B, Stewart K, Szelenyi E, Tieu M, Trader C, Tran A, van Velthoven CTJ, Walker M, Wang Y, Weed N, Wirthlin M, Wood T, Wynalda B, Yao Z, Zhou T, Ariza J, Dee N, Reding M, Ronellenfitch K, Mufti S, Sunkin SM, Smith KA, Esposito L, Waters J, Thyagarajan B, Yao S, Lein ES, Zeng H, Levi BP, Ngai J, Ting JT, Tasic B. Cell. 2025 May 16:S0092-8674(25)00513-6. doi: 10.1016/j.cell.2025.05.002. PubMed 40403729.
Backbone
  Vector backbone: pAAV2
  Vector type: AAV
Growth in bacteria
  Bacterial resistance: Ampicillin, 100 μg/mL
  Growth temperature: 37°C
  Growth strain: NEB Stable
  Copy number: High Copy
Gene/Insert
  Gene/Insert name: SYFP2
  Species: Synthetic
  Promoter: minBG
  Cloning method: Gibson Cloning
Terms and licenses: Academic/Nonprofit Terms; Industry Terms: Not Available to Industry
How to cite: AiP1779 - pAAV-AiE2494m-minBG-SYFP2-WPRE3-BGHpA was a gift from Allen Institute for Brain Science & Bosiljka Tasic (Addgene plasmid # 230712 ; http://n2t.net/addgene:230712 ; RRID:Addgene_230712)
