[The description below was written by a language model from this plasmid's Addgene catalogue record and pLannotate feature annotations shown in this document.]
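Description:
AiP1779 - pAAV-AiE2494m-minBG-SYFP2-WPRE3-BGHpA is a 4,836 nt AAV transfer plasmid on a pAAV2 backbone, built to package an enhancer-driven fluorescent reporter into recombinant adeno-associated virus for delivery to brain cells. It is maintained in bacteria through a high-copy ColE1/pUC-type origin and selected with ampicillin via the β-lactamase gene under its own promoter. The backbone also carries a filamentous phage origin (called f1 in one annotation and M13 in the other), along with short remnants of the pBR322 bom and rop regions. The recorded growth strain is a recombination-deficient one, which is typical for plasmids carrying repeat-rich ITRs.

The payload lies between AAV2 inverted terminal repeats, which provide the signals for replication and encapsidation of the vector genome. One ITR is annotated intact and the other only as fragments, spanning the sequence origin in the sequenced record. According to the catalogue fields, the enhancer AiE2494m is placed upstream of minBG, a minimal beta-globin promoter with little activity of its own, so expression depends on the cell-type-restricted activity of the enhancer. Neither element is detected by the automated annotation, but both presumably occupy the unannotated stretch between the left ITR and the reporter. They drive SYFP2, a rapidly maturing monomeric yellow fluorescent protein derived from Aequorea victoria, followed by WPRE3, a shortened woodchuck posttranscriptional regulatory element (annotated as two WPRE fragments) that boosts transcript expression while conserving packaging capacity, and a bovine growth hormone polyadenylation signal.

The construct serves to label specific brain cell populations with a fluorescent reporter after AAV delivery. The record does not state which populations AiE2494m targets. The depositor and sequenced records show the same feature order, offset by 65 nt.
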