Features (pLannotate 1.2.2; 14 found; start..end, strand, type, name):
     12..39      +  repeat_region  AAV2 ITR (fragment): inverted terminal repeat of adeno-associated virus serotype 2 inverted
     68..95      +  repeat_region  AAV2 ITR (fragment): inverted terminal repeat of adeno-associated virus serotype 2 inverted
    854..1570    +  CDS            SYFP2: SYFP2 is a basic (constitutively fluorescent) yellow fluorescent protein published in 2006, derived from Aequorea victoria. It is reported to be a very rapidly-maturing monomer with moderate acid sensitivity.
   1610..1767    +  misc_feature   WPRE (fragment): woodchuck hepatitis virus posttranscriptional regulatory element
   1773..1853    +  misc_feature   WPRE (fragment): woodchuck hepatitis virus posttranscriptional regulatory element
   1870..1981    +  polyA_signal   bGH poly(A) signal: bovine growth hormone polyadenylation signal
   2099..2239    +  repeat_region  AAV2 ITR: inverted terminal repeat of adeno-associated virus serotype 2 inverted
   2244..2295    -  misc_feature   bom (fragment): basis of mobility region from pBR322
   2314..2694    +  rep_origin     M13 ori (sequence partly withheld): M13 bacteriophage origin of replication; arrow indicates direction of (+) strand synthesis
   2770..2819    -  misc_feature   bom (fragment): basis of mobility region from pBR322
   2921..2956    -  CDS            rop (fragment): Rop protein, which maintains plasmids at low copy number; rop
   3051..3155    +  promoter       AmpR promoter: bla
   3156..4016    +  CDS            AmpR: β-lactamase; bla; confers resistance to ampicillin, carbenicillin, and related antibiotics
   4187..4775    +  rep_origin     ori: high-copy-number ColE1/pMB1/pBR322/pUC origin of replication
>Addgene plasmid #230712 | AiP1779 - pAAV-AiE2494m-minBG-SYFP2-WPRE3-BGHpA | depositor full sequence | sequence record 453201 | Full Sequence
CCTGCAGGCAGCTGCGCGCTCGCTCGCTCACTGAGGCCGCCCGGGCGTCGGGCGACCTTTGGTCGCCCGG
CCTCAGTGAGCGAGCGAGCGCGCAGAGAGGGAGTGGCCAACTCCATCACTAGGGGTTCCTGCGGCCGCAC
GCGTTGTAAGAGTAATAATCGCACAAACCCAGTCTAATCTATCTATTTAACCCACTAAGATGCCTACTAC
TTGACAGAGACTGCAGGAAAAAAATCTATTTATTTAGTGCTGCAATGTCTAATCTTCACTGTCAGCGTGT
CAGGATTTAGACTTACCTAGGAGACAAACCTCTTGATGTATCTGTGAGGGTGTTTCCAAAATGGATTAAC
AGAGGAACGAAGAGAAGACTCATTATAGATGCAGTGACACAGTTTTGTGGGTTGGTGTGATTTGCTTTGA
TGGGACATGTGCTGTGGGCTTGGTGATGTAGCTGAGACACAGCACCCAGAAAGGATTGGGGAGCTTCATG
GAGCTTTTGCTTTTGCTTTGGCGAGTCAGATGAACACCAAGCAGGTAACACAACGAAGTGTAGCACCAGG
GAGACCTATCCTTTCCTTCAGAGGATTTTACATCTTCCTGTGTGCTTTCCTCTGTTGTTTTATAGGAAGA
AGACTTTGAAAAGTTCAAAGCAAAGATCCCCCTATCAGGAAGTGAGTTTTTGCCAATGGGAGATCTTCAA
TAATGTCTAGAAAAGATTTAGTTATTACAATTGTTTTCTTCTAGCAACCGCTCGGAGCTCGGGCTGGGCA
TAAAAGTCAGGGCAGAGCCATCTATTGCTTACATTTGCTTCTGGGATCCAGATCTTTCGAAGCTAGCGCT
ACCGGTCGCCACCATGGTGAGCAAGGGCGAGGAGCTGTTCACCGGGGTGGTGCCCATCCTGGTCGAGCTG
GACGGCGACGTAAACGGCCACAAGTTCAGCGTGTCCGGCGAGGGCGAGGGCGATGCCACCTACGGCAAGC
TGACCCTGAAGCTGATCTGCACCACCGGCAAGCTGCCCGTGCCCTGGCCCACCCTCGTGACCACCCTGGG
CTACGGCGTGCAGTGCTTCGCCCGCTACCCCGACCACATGAAGCAGCACGACTTCTTCAAGTCCGCCATG
CCCGAAGGCTACGTCCAGGAGCGCACCATCTTCTTCAAGGACGACGGCAACTACAAGACCCGCGCCGAGG
TGAAGTTCGAGGGCGACACCCTGGTGAACCGCATCGAGCTGAAGGGCATCGACTTCAAGGAGGACGGCAA
CATCCTGGGGCACAAGCTGGAGTACAACTACAACAGCCACAACGTCTATATCACCGCCGACAAGCAGAAG
AACGGCATCAAGGCCAACTTCAAGATCCGCCACAACATCGAGGACGGCGGCGTGCAGCTCGCCGACCACT
ACCAGCAGAACACCCCCATCGGCGACGGCCCCGTGCTGCTGCCCGACAACCACTACCTGAGCTACCAGTC
CAAGCTGAGCAAAGACCCCAACGAGAAGCGCGATCACATGGTCCTGCTGGAGTTCGTGACCGCCGCCGGG
ATCACTCTCGGCATGGACGAGCTGTACAAGTAAGTCGACGGCGCGCCGCGGCCGCGAATTCGATATCATA
ATCAACCTCTGGATTACAAAATTTGTGAAAGATTGACTGGTATTCTTAACTATGTTGCTCCTTTTACGCT
ATGTGGATACGCTGCTTTAATGCCTTTGTATCATGCTATTGCTTCCCGTATGGCTTTCATTTTCTCCTCC
TTGTATAAATCCTGGTTAGTTCTTGCCACGGCGGAACTCATCGCCGCCTGCCTTGCCCGCTGCTGGACAG
GGGCTCGGCTGTTGGGCACTGACAATTCCGTGGCTCGAGAGATCTTCGACTGTGCCTTCTAGTTGCCAGC
CATCTGTTGTTTGCCCCTCCCCCGTGCCTTCCTTGACCCTGGAAGGTGCCACTCCCACTGTCCTTTCCTA
ATAAAATGAGGAAATTGCATCGCATTGTCTGAGTAGGTGTCATTCTATTCTGGGGGGTGGGGTGGGGCAG
GACAGCAAGGGGGAGGATTGGGAAGACAATAGCAGGCATGAGATCTCACGTGCGGACCGAGCGGCCGCAG
GAACCCCTAGTGATGGAGTTGGCCACTCCCTCTCTGCGCGCTCGCTCGCTCACTGAGGCCGGGCGACCAA
AGGTCGCCCGACGCCCGGGCTTTGCCCGGGCGGCCTCAGTGAGCGAGCGAGCGCGCAGCTGCCTGCAGGG
GCGCCTGATGCGGTATTTTCTCCTTACGCATCTGTGCGGTATTTCACACCGCATA
[142 nt withheld, positions 2296-2437]
C
[141 nt withheld, positions 2439-2579]
CCTTTGACGTTGGAGTCCACGTTCTTT
[37 nt withheld, positions 2607-2643]
ACCCTATCTCGGGCTATTCTTTTGATTTATAAGGGATTTTGCCGATTTCGGCCTATTGGTTAAAAAATGA
GCTGATTTAACAAAAATTTAACGCGAATTTTAACAAAATATTAACGTTTACAATTTTATGGTGCACTCTC
AGTACAATCTGCTCTGATGCCGCATAGTTAAGCCAGCCCCGACACCCGCCAACACCCGCTGACGCGCCCT
GACGGGCTTGTCTGCTCCCGGCATCCGCTTACAGACAAGCTGTGACCGTCTCCGGGAGCTGCATGTGTCA
GAGGTTTTCACCGTCATCACCGAAACGCGCGAGACGAAAGGGCCTCGTGATACGCCTATTTTTATAGGTT
AATGTCATGATAATAATGGTTTCTTAGACGTCAGGTGGCACTTTTCGGGGAAATGTGCGCGGAACCCCTA
TTTGTTTATTTTTCTAAATACATTCAAATATGTATCCGCTCATGAGACAATAACCCTGATAAATGCTTCA
ATAATATTGAAAAAGGAAGAGTATGAGTATTCAACATTTCCGTGTCGCCCTTATTCCCTTTTTTGCGGCA
TTTTGCCTTCCTGTTTTTGCTCACCCAGAAACGCTGGTGAAAGTAAAAGATGCTGAAGATCAGTTGGGTG
CACGAGTGGGTTACATCGAACTGGATCTCAACAGCGGTAAGATCCTTGAGAGTTTTCGCCCCGAAGAACG
TTTTCCAATGATGAGCACTTTTAAAGTTCTGCTATGTGGCGCGGTATTATCCCGTATTGACGCCGGGCAA
GAGCAACTCGGTCGCCGCATACACTATTCTCAGAATGACTTGGTTGAGTACTCACCAGTCACAGAAAAGC
ATCTTACGGATGGCATGACAGTAAGAGAATTATGCAGTGCTGCCATAACCATGAGTGATAACACTGCGGC
CAACTTACTTCTGACAACGATCGGAGGACCGAAGGAGCTAACCGCTTTTTTGCACAACATGGGGGATCAT
GTAACTCGCCTTGATCGTTGGGAACCGGAGCTGAATGAAGCCATACCAAACGACGAGCGTGACACCACGA
TGCCTGTAGCAATGGCAACAACGTTGCGCAAACTATTAACTGGCGAACTACTTACTCTAGCTTCCCGGCA
ACAATTAATAGACTGGATGGAGGCGGATAAAGTTGCAGGACCACTTCTGCGCTCGGCCCTTCCGGCTGGC
TGGTTTATTGCTGATAAATCTGGAGCCGGTGAGCGTGGGTCTCGCGGTATCATTGCAGCACTGGGGCCAG
ATGGTAAGCCCTCCCGTATCGTAGTTATCTACACGACGGGGAGTCAGGCAACTATGGATGAACGAAATAG
ACAGATCGCTGAGATAGGTGCCTCACTGATTAAGCATTGGTAACTGTCAGACCAAGTTTACTCATATATA
CTTTAGATTGATTTAAAACTTCATTTTTAATTTAAAAGGATCTAGGTGAAGATCCTTTTTGATAATCTCA
TGACCAAAATCCCTTAACGTGAGTTTTCGTTCCACTGAGCGTCAGACCCCGTAGAAAAGATCAAAGGATC
TTCTTGAGATCCTTTTTTTCTGCGCGTAATCTGCTGCTTGCAAACAAAAAAACCACCGCTACCAGCGGTG
GTTTGTTTGCCGGATCAAGAGCTACCAACTCTTTTTCCGAAGGTAACTGGCTTCAGCAGAGCGCAGATAC
CAAATACTGTCCTTCTAGTGTAGCCGTAGTTAGGCCACCACTTCAAGAACTCTGTAGCACCGCCTACATA
CCTCGCTCTGCTAATCCTGTTACCAGTGGCTGCTGCCAGTGGCGATAAGTCGTGTCTTACCGGGTTGGAC
TCAAGACGATAGTTACCGGATAAGGCGCAGCGGTCGGGCTGAACGGGGGGTTCGTGCACACAGCCCAGCT
TGGAGCGAACGACCTACACCGAACTGAGATACCTACAGCGTGAGCTATGAGAAAGCGCCACGCTTCCCGA
AGGGAGAAAGGCGGACAGGTATCCGGTAAGCGGCAGGGTCGGAACAGGAGAGCGCACGAGGGAGCTTCCA
GGGGGAAACGCCTGGTATCTTTATAGTCCTGTCGGGTTTCGCCACCTCTGACTTGAGCGTCGATTTTTGT
GATGCTCGTCAGGGGGGCGGAGCCTATGGAAAAACGCCAGCAACGCGGCCTTTTTACGGTTCCTGGCCTT
TTGCTGGCCTTTTGCTCACATGT
