Features (pLannotate 1.2.2; 14 found; start..end, strand, type, name):
      1..65      -  repeat_region  AAV2 ITR (fragment): inverted terminal repeat of adeno-associated virus serotype 2 inverted
    789..1505    +  CDS            SYFP2: SYFP2 is a basic (constitutively fluorescent) yellow fluorescent protein published in 2006, derived from Aequorea victoria. It is reported to be a very rapidly-maturing monomer with moderate acid sensitivity.
   1545..1702    +  misc_feature   WPRE (fragment): woodchuck hepatitis virus posttranscriptional regulatory element
   1708..1788    +  misc_feature   WPRE (fragment): woodchuck hepatitis virus posttranscriptional regulatory element
   1805..1916    +  polyA_signal   bGH poly(A) signal: bovine growth hormone polyadenylation signal
   2034..2174    +  repeat_region  AAV2 ITR: inverted terminal repeat of adeno-associated virus serotype 2 inverted
   2179..2230    -  misc_feature   bom (fragment): basis of mobility region from pBR322
   2249..2704    +  rep_origin     f1 ori (sequence partly withheld): f1 bacteriophage origin of replication; arrow indicates direction of (+) strand synthesis
   2705..2754    -  misc_feature   bom (fragment): basis of mobility region from pBR322
   2856..2891    -  CDS            rop (fragment): Rop protein, which maintains plasmids at low copy number; rop
   2986..3090    +  promoter       AmpR promoter: bla
   3091..3951    +  CDS            AmpR: β-lactamase; bla; confers resistance to ampicillin, carbenicillin, and related antibiotics
   4122..4710    +  rep_origin     ori: high-copy-number ColE1/pMB1/pBR322/pUC origin of replication
   4772..4817    -  repeat_region  AAV2 ITR (fragment): inverted terminal repeat of adeno-associated virus serotype 2 inverted
>Addgene plasmid #230712 | AiP1779 - pAAV-AiE2494m-minBG-SYFP2-WPRE3-BGHpA | addgene full sequence | sequence record 466195 | Addgene NGS Result
CCCGGCCTCAGTGAGCGAGCGAGCGCGCAGAGAGGGAGTGGCCAACTCCATCACTAGGGGTTCCTGCGGC
CGCACGCGTTGTAAGAGTAATAATCGCACAAACCCAGTCTAATCTATCTATTTAACCCACTAAGATGCCT
ACTACTTGACAGAGACTGCAGGAAAAAAATCTATTTATTTAGTGCTGCAATGTCTAATCTTCACTGTCAG
CGTGTCAGGATTTAGACTTACCTAGGAGACAAACCTCTTGATGTATCTGTGAGGGTGTTTCCAAAATGGA
TTAACAGAGGAACGAAGAGAAGACTCATTATAGATGCAGTGACACAGTTTTGTGGGTTGGTGTGATTTGC
TTTGATGGGACATGTGCTGTGGGCTTGGTGATGTAGCTGAGACACAGCACCCAGAAAGGATTGGGGAGCT
TCATGGAGCTTTTGCTTTTGCTTTGGCGAGTCAGATGAACACCAAGCAGGTAACACAACGAAGTGTAGCA
CCAGGGAGACCTATCCTTTCCTTCAGAGGATTTTACATCTTCCTGTGTGCTTTCCTCTGTTGTTTTATAG
GAAGAAGACTTTGAAAAGTTCAAAGCAAAGATCCCCCTATCAGGAAGTGAGTTTTTGCCAATGGGAGATC
TTCAATAATGTCTAGAAAAGATTTAGTTATTACAATTGTTTTCTTCTAGCAACCGCTCGGAGCTCGGGCT
GGGCATAAAAGTCAGGGCAGAGCCATCTATTGCTTACATTTGCTTCTGGGATCCAGATCTTTCGAAGCTA
GCGCTACCGGTCGCCACCATGGTGAGCAAGGGCGAGGAGCTGTTCACCGGGGTGGTGCCCATCCTGGTCG
AGCTGGACGGCGACGTAAACGGCCACAAGTTCAGCGTGTCCGGCGAGGGCGAGGGCGATGCCACCTACGG
CAAGCTGACCCTGAAGCTGATCTGCACCACCGGCAAGCTGCCCGTGCCCTGGCCCACCCTCGTGACCACC
CTGGGCTACGGCGTGCAGTGCTTCGCCCGCTACCCCGACCACATGAAGCAGCACGACTTCTTCAAGTCCG
CCATGCCCGAAGGCTACGTCCAGGAGCGCACCATCTTCTTCAAGGACGACGGCAACTACAAGACCCGCGC
CGAGGTGAAGTTCGAGGGCGACACCCTGGTGAACCGCATCGAGCTGAAGGGCATCGACTTCAAGGAGGAC
GGCAACATCCTGGGGCACAAGCTGGAGTACAACTACAACAGCCACAACGTCTATATCACCGCCGACAAGC
AGAAGAACGGCATCAAGGCCAACTTCAAGATCCGCCACAACATCGAGGACGGCGGCGTGCAGCTCGCCGA
CCACTACCAGCAGAACACCCCCATCGGCGACGGCCCCGTGCTGCTGCCCGACAACCACTACCTGAGCTAC
CAGTCCAAGCTGAGCAAAGACCCCAACGAGAAGCGCGATCACATGGTCCTGCTGGAGTTCGTGACCGCCG
CCGGGATCACTCTCGGCATGGACGAGCTGTACAAGTAAGTCGACGGCGCGCCGCGGCCGCGAATTCGATA
TCATAATCAACCTCTGGATTACAAAATTTGTGAAAGATTGACTGGTATTCTTAACTATGTTGCTCCTTTT
ACGCTATGTGGATACGCTGCTTTAATGCCTTTGTATCATGCTATTGCTTCCCGTATGGCTTTCATTTTCT
CCTCCTTGTATAAATCCTGGTTAGTTCTTGCCACGGCGGAACTCATCGCCGCCTGCCTTGCCCGCTGCTG
GACAGGGGCTCGGCTGTTGGGCACTGACAATTCCGTGGCTCGAGAGATCTTCGACTGTGCCTTCTAGTTG
CCAGCCATCTGTTGTTTGCCCCTCCCCCGTGCCTTCCTTGACCCTGGAAGGTGCCACTCCCACTGTCCTT
TCCTAATAAAATGAGGAAATTGCATCGCATTGTCTGAGTAGGTGTCATTCTATTCTGGGGGGTGGGGTGG
GGCAGGACAGCAAGGGGGAGGATTGGGAAGACAATAGCAGGCATGAGATCTCACGTGCGGACCGAGCGGC
CGCAGGAACCCCTAGTGATGGAGTTGGCCACTCCCTCTCTGCGCGCTCGCTCGCTCACTGAGGCCGGGCG
ACCAAAGGTCGCCCGACGCCCGGGCTTTGCCCGGGCGGCCTCAGTGAGCGAGCGAGCGCGCAGCTGCCTG
CAGGGGCGCCTGATGCGGTATTTTCTCCTTACGCATCTGTGCGGTATTTCACACCGCATA
[95 nt withheld, positions 2231-2325]
T
[46 nt withheld, positions 2327-2372]
C
[141 nt withheld, positions 2374-2514]
CCTTTGACGTTGGAGTCCACGTTCTTT
[37 nt withheld, positions 2542-2578]
ACTCTATCTCGGGCTATTCTTTTGATTTATAAGGGATTTTGCCGATTTCGGTCTATTGGTTAAAAAATGA
GCTGATTTAACAAAAATTTAACGCGAATTTTAACAAAATATTAACGTTTACAATTTTATGGTGCACTCTC
AGTACAATCTGCTCTGATGCCGCATAGTTAAGCCAGCCCCGACACCCGCCAACACCCGCTGACGCGCCCT
GACGGGCTTGTCTGCTCCCGGCATCCGCTTACAGACAAGCTGTGACCGTCTCCGGGAGCTGCATGTGTCA
GAGGTTTTCACCGTCATCACCGAAACGCGCGAGACGAAAGGGCCTCGTGATACGCCTATTTTTATAGGTT
AATGTCATGATAATAATGGTTTCTTAGACGTCAGGTGGCACTTTTCGGGGAAATGTGCGCGGAACCCCTA
TTTGTTTATTTTTCTAAATACATTCAAATATGTATCCGCTCATGAGACAATAACCCTGATAAATGCTTCA
ATAATATTGAAAAAGGAAGAGTATGAGTATTCAACATTTCCGTGTCGCCCTTATTCCCTTTTTTGCGGCA
TTTTGCCTTCCTGTTTTTGCTCACCCAGAAACGCTGGTGAAAGTAAAAGATGCTGAAGATCAGTTGGGTG
CACGAGTGGGTTACATCGAACTGGATCTCAACAGCGGTAAGATCCTTGAGAGTTTTCGCCCCGAAGAACG
TTTTCCAATGATGAGCACTTTTAAAGTTCTGCTATGTGGCGCGGTATTATCCCGTATTGACGCCGGGCAA
GAGCAACTCGGTCGCCGCATACACTATTCTCAGAATGACTTGGTTGAGTACTCACCAGTCACAGAAAAGC
ATCTTACGGATGGCATGACAGTAAGAGAATTATGCAGTGCTGCCATAACCATGAGTGATAACACTGCGGC
CAACTTACTTCTGACAACGATCGGAGGACCGAAGGAGCTAACCGCTTTTTTGCACAACATGGGGGATCAT
GTAACTCGCCTTGATCGTTGGGAACCGGAGCTGAATGAAGCCATACCAAACGACGAGCGTGACACCACGA
TGCCTGTAGCAATGGCAACAACGTTGCGCAAACTATTAACTGGCGAACTACTTACTCTAGCTTCCCGGCA
ACAATTAATAGACTGGATGGAGGCGGATAAAGTTGCAGGACCACTTCTGCGCTCGGCCCTTCCGGCTGGC
TGGTTTATTGCTGATAAATCTGGAGCCGGTGAGCGTGGGTCTCGCGGTATCATTGCAGCACTGGGGCCAG
ATGGTAAGCCCTCCCGTATCGTAGTTATCTACACGACGGGGAGTCAGGCAACTATGGATGAACGAAATAG
ACAGATCGCTGAGATAGGTGCCTCACTGATTAAGCATTGGTAACTGTCAGACCAAGTTTACTCATATATA
CTTTAGATTGATTTAAAACTTCATTTTTAATTTAAAAGGATCTAGGTGAAGATCCTTTTTGATAATCTCA
TGACCAAAATCCCTTAACGTGAGTTTTCGTTCCACTGAGCGTCAGACCCCGTAGAAAAGATCAAAGGATC
TTCTTGAGATCCTTTTTTTCTGCGCGTAATCTGCTGCTTGCAAACAAAAAAACCACCGCTACCAGCGGTG
GTTTGTTTGCCGGATCAAGAGCTACCAACTCTTTTTCCGAAGGTAACTGGCTTCAGCAGAGCGCAGATAC
CAAATACTGTTCTTCTAGTGTAGCCGTAGTTAGGCCACCACTTCAAGAACTCTGTAGCACCGCCTACATA
CCTCGCTCTGCTAATCCTGTTACCAGTGGCTGCTGCCAGTGGCGATAAGTCGTGTCTTACCGGGTTGGAC
TCAAGACGATAGTTACCGGATAAGGCGCAGCGGTCGGGCTGAACGGGGGGTTCGTGCACACAGCCCAGCT
TGGAGCGAACGACCTACACCGAACTGAGATACCTACAGCGTGAGCTATGAGAAAGCGCCACGCTTCCCGA
AGGGAGAAAGGCGGACAGGTATCCGGTAAGCGGCAGGGTCGGAACAGGAGAGCGCACGAGGGAGCTTCCA
GGGGGAAACGCCTGGTATCTTTATAGTCCTGTCGGGTTTCGCCACCTCTGACTTGAGCGTCGATTTTTGT
GATGCTCGTCAGGGGGGCGGAGCCTATGGAAAAACGCCAGCAACGCGGCCTTTTTACGGTTCCTGGCCTT
TTGCTGGCCTTTTGCTCACATGTCCTGCAGGCAGCTGCGCGCTCGCTCGCTCACTGAGGCCGCCCGGGCG
TCGGGCGACCTTTGGTCG
